Addgene plasmid #202369: Talin-T36-Nterminal-EGFP
Purpose: EGFP-Talin(DeltaR2-12)
Depositing lab: Pakorn Kanchanawong. Depositing organization: National University of Singapore. Publication: Talin determines the nanoscale architecture of focal adhesions. Liu J, Wang Y, Goh WI, Goh H, Baird MA, Ruehland S, Teo S, Bate N, Critchley DR, Davidson MW, Kanchanawong P. Proc Natl Acad Sci U S A. 2015 Sep 1;112(35):E4864-73. doi: 10.1073/pnas.1512025112. Epub 2015 Aug 17. PubMed 26283369.
Backbone
  Vector backbone: pCMV
  Backbone manufacturer: Clontech
  Vector type: Mammalian Expression
  Selectable markers: Neomycin (select with G418)
Growth in bacteria
  Bacterial resistance: Kanamycin, 50 μg/mL
  Growth temperature: 37°C
  Growth strain: DH5alpha
  Copy number: Unknown
Gene/Insert
  Gene/Insert name: EGFP-Talin(DeltaR2-12)
Terms and licenses: Academic/Nonprofit Terms; Industry Terms: Not Available to Industry
How to cite: Talin-T36-Nterminal-EGFP was a gift from Pakorn Kanchanawong (Addgene plasmid # 202369 ; http://n2t.net/addgene:202369 ; RRID:Addgene_202369)
