[The description below was written by a language model from this plasmid's Addgene catalogue record and pLannotate feature annotations shown in this document.]
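Description:
Talin-T36-Nterminal-EGFP is a mammalian expression plasmid of about 7.9 kb built on a Clontech pCMV-type backbone with the layout of an EGFP N-terminal fusion vector. It replicates in E. coli from a high-copy ColE1/pUC-type origin and also carries an f1 phage origin. A single NeoR/KanR (Tn5 aminoglycoside phosphotransferase) gene serves both hosts. The bacterial bla promoter drives it for kanamycin selection in bacteria, and the SV40 enhancer/early promoter drives it for G418 selection of transfected mammalian cells, with an HSV TK polyadenylation signal downstream. The short hits annotated as ble, bGH poly(A) and SV40 large T antigen are small fragments and appear to be backbone remnants rather than functional elements.

The payload is expressed from the human CMV immediate-early enhancer and promoter and terminated by the SV40 poly(A) signal. EGFP is at the 5' end, followed by a short stretch of multiple cloning site acting as a linker, and then the talin coding sequence, so the fluorescent protein sits at the N-terminus of the fusion. The catalogue describes the insert as Talin(DeltaR2-12), a truncated talin lacking rod domains R2 through R12. The automated annotation matches only part of the insert region, labelling it a fragment of mouse Tln2. This is a homology-based call, and the record does not state the talin isoform or species of origin. The associated publication concerns how talin sets the nanoscale architecture of focal adhesions. This suggests the plasmid is used to image a shortened, N-terminally labelled talin in cells, although the record does not describe specific experiments.
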