Features (pLannotate 1.2.2; 16 found; start..end, strand, type, name):
     58..361     +  enhancer       CMV enhancer: human cytomegalovirus immediate early enhancer
    362..565     +  promoter       CMV promoter: human cytomegalovirus (CMV) immediate early promoter
    610..1326    +  CDS            EGFP: EGFP is a basic (constitutively fluorescent) green fluorescent protein published in 1996, derived from Aequorea victoria. It is reported to be a rapidly-maturing weak dimer with moderate acid sensitivity.
   1327..1353    +  misc_feature   MCS (fragment): multiple cloning site
   1381..4032    +  CDS            Tln2 (fragment): TLN2_MOUSE - Experimental evidence at protein level: Swiss-Prot protein existence level 1. As a major component of focal adhesion plaques that links integrin to the actin cytoskeleton, may play an important role in cell adhesion. Recruits PIP5K1C to focal adhesion plaques and strongly activates its kinase activity (By similarity). From Mus musculus (Mouse).
   4519..4553    +  misc_feature   MCS (fragment): multiple cloning site
   4570..4654    +  CDS            large T antigen (fragment): large T antigen from SV40 (simian virus 40)
   4677..4798    +  polyA_signal   SV40 poly(A) signal: SV40 polyadenylation signal
   4832..5260    -  rep_origin     f1 ori (sequence partly withheld): f1 bacteriophage origin of replication; arrow indicates direction of (+) strand synthesis
   5287..5391    +  promoter       AmpR promoter: bla
   5393..5750    +  promoter       SV40 promoter: SV40 enhancer and early promoter
   5785..6579    +  CDS            NeoR/KanR: aminoglycoside phosphotransferase from Tn5; aph(3')-II (or nptII); confers resistance to neomycin, kanamycin, and G418 (Geneticin®)
   6600..6752    +  CDS            ble (fragment): BLE_KLEPN - Experimental evidence at protein level: Swiss-Prot protein existence level 1. Binding protein with a strong affinity to the bleomycin family of antibiotics. Binds to CL990; an antimitotic-antibiotic compound. From Klebsiella pneumoniae.
   6811..6858    +  polyA_signal   HSV TK poly(A) signal: herpes simplex virus thymidine kinase polyadenylation signal (Cole and Stacy, 1985)
   6949..6965    -  polyA_signal   bGH poly(A) signal (fragment): bovine growth hormone polyadenylation signal
   7187..7775    +  rep_origin     ori: high-copy-number ColE1/pMB1/pBR322/pUC origin of replication
>Addgene plasmid #202369 | Talin-T36-Nterminal-EGFP | addgene full sequence | sequence record 402929 | Addgene NGS Result
TTATTAATAGTAATCAATTACGGGGTCATTAGTTCATAGCCCATATATGGAGTTCCGCGTTACATAACTT
ACGGTAAATGGCCCGCCTGGCTGACCGCCCAACGACCCCCGCCCATTGACGTCAATAATGACGTATGTTC
CCATAGTAACGCCAATAGGGACTTTCCATTGACGTCAATGGGTGGAGTATTTACGGTAAACTGCCCACTT
GGCAGTACATCAAGTGTATCATATGCCAAGTACGCCCCCTATTGACGTCAATGACGGTAAATGGCCCGCC
TGGCATTATGCCCAGTACATGACCTTATGGGACTTTCCTACTTGGCAGTACATCTACGTATTAGTCATCG
CTATTACCATGGTGATGCGGTTTTGGCAGTACATCAATGGGCGTGGATAGCGGTTTGACTCACGGGGATT
TCCAAGTCTCCACCCCATTGACGTCAATGGGAGTTTGTTTTGGCACCAAAATCAACGGGACTTTCCAAAA
TGTCGTAACAACTCCGCCCCATTGACGCAAATGGGCGGTAGGCGTGTACGGTGGGAGGTCTATATAAGCA
GAGCTGGTTTAGTGAACCGTCAGATCCGCTAGCGCTACCGATCGCCACCATGGTGAGCAAGGGCGAGGAG
CTGTTCACCGGGGTGGTGCCCATCCTGGTCGAGCTGGACGGCGACGTAAACGGCCACAAGTTCAGCGTGT
CCGGCGAGGGCGAGGGCGATGCCACCTACGGCAAGCTGACCCTGAAGTTCATCTGCACCACCGGCAAGCT
GCCCGTGCCCTGGCCCACCCTCGTGACCACCCTGACCTACGGCGTGCAGTGCTTCAGCCGCTACCCCGAC
CACATGAAGCAGCACGACTTCTTCAAGTCCGCCATGCCCGAAGGCTACGTCCAGGAGCGCACCATCTTCT
TCAAGGACGACGGCAACTACAAGACCCGCGCCGAGGTGAAGTTCGAGGGCGACACCCTGGTGAACCGCAT
CGAGCTGAAGGGCATCGACTTCAAGGAGGACGGCAACATCCTGGGGCACAAGCTGGAGTACAACTACAAC
AGCCACAACGTCTATATCATGGCCGACAAGCAGAAGAACGGCATCAAGGTGAACTTCAAGATCCGCCACA
ACATCGAGGACGGCAGCGTGCAGCTCGCCGACCACTACCAGCAGAACACCCCCATCGGCGACGGCCCCGT
GCTGCTGCCCGACAACCACTACCTGAGCACCCAGTCCGCCCTGAGCAAAGACCCCAACGAGAAGCGCGAT
CACATGGTCCTGCTGGAGTTCGTGACCGCCGCCGGGATCACTCTCGGCATGGACGAGCTGTACAAGTCCG
GACTCAGATCTCGAGCTCAAGCTAGCTTCGAATTCGCAGAAGCTGCCACCATGGTTGCGCTTTCGCTGAA
GATTAGCATTGGGAATGTGGTGAAGACGATGCAATTTGAGCCATCTACCATGGTGTACGACGCCTGCCGC
ATGATTCGTGAGCGGATCCCAGAGGCCCTGGCTGGCCCTCCCAACGACTTTGGGCTCTTTCTGTCAGATG
ATGACCCCAAAAAAGGCATCTGGCTAGAGGCTGGGAAAGCTTTGGACTACTACATGCTCCGAAATGGGGA
CACCATGGAGTACAGAAAAAAGCAGAGACCCCTGAAGATACGGATGTTAGACGGAACGGTGAAGACTATC
ATGGTGGATGACTCCAAGACCGTCACAGACATGCTCATGACCATTTGTGCCCGAATTGGTATCACCAACC
ATGATGAGTATTCACTGGTTCGAGAGCTGATGGAAGAAAAGAAAGATGAGGGGACAGGGACCCTGAGAAA
AGACAAGACCCTACTGCGAGATGAAAAGAAGATGGAGAAGCTAAAGCAGAAGTTGCACACAGACGATGAG
TTGAACTGGCTGGACCATGGGCGGACACTGAGGGAACAGGGAGTGGAAGAGCATGAGACGTTGCTGCTGC
GGAGAAAGTTCTTCTACTCAGACCAGAATGTGGATTCCCGAGACCCTGTACAGCTGAACCTTCTCTATGT
GCAGGCACGAGATGACATCCTGAATGGCTCCCATCCTGTCTCCTTTGACAAGGCCTGTGAATTTGCAGGC
TTCCAGTGCCAGATCCAGTTTGGACCTCACAATGAACAGAAGCACAAGGCTGGCTTCCTTGACCTGAAGG
ACTTCCTGCCCAAGGAGTATGTGAAGCAGAAGGGAGAGCGTAAGATCTTTCAGGCACACAAGAATTGTGG
GCAGATGAGTGAAATTGAGGCCAAGGTACGCTACGTGAAGCTGGCCCGTTCCCTCAAGACTTACGGTGTC
TCCTTCTTCCTAGTCAAGGAAAAGATGAAGGGGAAGAATAAACTGGTGCCCAGGCTGTTGGGCATCACTA
AGGAGTGTGTGATGCGTGTGGATGAGAAGACCAAGGAGGTGATTCAGGAATGGAGCCTCACCAACATCAA
ACGCTGGGCTGCCTCTCCCAAGAGCTTTACTCTGGACTTTGGAGACTATCAGGATGGCTACTACTCAGTA
CAGACGACAGAAGGCGAGCAGATCGCACAGCTCATTGCTGGCTACATAGATATCATCCTTAAGAAGAAAA
AAAGCAAGGACCATTTTGGGCTGGAGGGAGATGAAGAGTCTACTATGTTGGAGGACTCAGTGTCTCCCAA
AAAGTCAACAGTCCTTCAGCAGCAGTACAACCGAGTGGGGAAAGTGGAGCACGGCTCTGTGGCTCTGCCA
GCCATCATGCGCTCTGGAGCCTCTGGTCCTGAGAATTTCCAGGTGGGGAGCATGCCACCTGCCCAGCAGC
AGATCACCAGTGGCCAGATGCACCGAGGACACATGCCACCTCTGACTTCAGCCCAGCAGGCGCTCACTGG
AACCATTAACTCCAGCATGCAGGCTGTGCAGGCTGCCCAGGCCACTCTGGATGACTTTGAGACTCTACCC
CCTCTTGGCCAGGATGCTGCCTCCAAAGCTTGGCGTAAGAACAAGATGGATGAATCAAAGCATGAGATCC
ACTCCCAGGTAGATGCCATCACAGCTGGCACTGCCTCTGTGGTAAACCTGACAGCAGGAGATCCTGCAGA
GACAGACTATACAGCAGTGGGCTGTGCAGTCACCACCATCTCTTCCAACCTGACGGAGATGTCCCGTGGG
GTGAAGCTATTGGCTGCCCTGCTGGAGGATGAAGGCGGCAATGGCCGGCCCCTTCTGCAAGCAGCAAAGG
GCCTTGCAGGGGCTGTGTCGGAACTGCTTCGCAGTGCTCAGCCCGCCAGCGCTGAGCCTCGTCAGAACCT
GCTGCAGGCAGCCGGGAACGTGGGCCAGGCCAGTGGGGAGCTGTTGCAGCAAATTGAGTGGGTGGACCCA
GAGGACCCTACTGTCATTGCTGAGAATGAGCTCTTGGGAGCCGCAGCCGCCATCGAGGCTGCAGCCAAGA
AGCTGGAGCAGCTGAAGCCCAGGGCCAAACCCAAGGAGGCGGATGAGTCCTTGAACTTTGAGGAACAAAT
CCTAGAAGCTGCCAAGTCCATCGCTGCAGCCACCAGTGCACTGGTAAAGGCTGCGTCAGCAGCCCAGAGG
GAGCTGGTGGCTCAAGGAAAGGTGGGCGCCATTCCAGCCAATGCACTGGATGATGGGCAGTGGTCGCAGG
GCCTCATTTCCGCTGCCCGTATGGTGGCTGCGGCCACCAACAATCTGTGTGAAGCAGCTAACGCAGCTGT
CCAGGGCCATGCTAGCCAGGAGAAACTCATTTCCTCAGCCAAGCAAGTAGCTGCCTCCACAGCTCAGCTC
CTGGTAGCTTGCAAGGTCAAAGCAGATCAGGACTCTGAGGCAATGAAACGGCTCCAGGCTGCTGGCAATG
CAGTGAAGAGGGCCTCAGATAACCTGGTAAAGGCGGCCCAGAAAGCTGCAGCCTTCGAAGACCAGGAGAA
TGAGACGGTGGTGGTGAAGGAGAAAATGGTTGGGGGCATTGCCCAGATTATCGCAGCACAGGAAGAGATG
CTTCGGAAGGAACGAGAGCTGGAAGAGGCTCGGAAAAAGCTCGCCCAGATCCGGCAGCAGCAGTACAAGT
TCTTGCCTTCAGAGCTTCGAGACGAGCACTAAAAAACCGGTGTATTTAATGCAGACCCAGCCCAGAGACT
GTGCCTGCCACTACCAAAGCCTTCTGGGCTGCTCAGGACCCAAGCTGCCCAACCCCAGCACTCCCCCAAA
GTGCCTGCCAAACCCTGGGCCTGGCCCTGCCCAGTCCCACTGCAAGCCGTGTCCTCTCCCTGACTCCCAA
GTGCCTTTGCACCCTAGGGCCCCTAAGTGCCTGCCCCCCTCCAGAGTATTAACGCTCCAAGAGTATTATT
AATGCTGCCGTACCTCAGTTTGAACCTGCCAGGGCCCCAGCTGCTCCAGCCTGCCAGCAGCTTCCAGCCA
GTCCCCACGGCCACGTCAGCTCAACTCATCCCTTTTTGATACTATATCCCCTACCCAGCTACCTATGGGG
CTTGAGGGTTGTAAACCCAAACAGGTCAGACTCCCGGGATTCTGCAGTCGACGGTACCGCGGGCCCGGGA
TCCACCGGATCTAGATAACTGATCATAATCAGCCATACCACATTTGTAGAGGTTTTACTTGCTTTAAAAA
ACCTCCCACACCTCCCCCTGAACCTGAAACATAAAATGAATGCAATTGTTGTTGTTAACTTGTTTATTGC
AGCTTATAATGGTTACAAATAAAGCAATAGCATCACAAATTTCACAAATAAAGCATTTTTTTCACTGCAT
TCTAGTTGTGGTTTGTCCAAACTCATCAATGTATCTTAACGCGTAAATTGTAAGCGTTAATATTTTGTTA
AAATTCGCGTTAAATTTTTGTTAAATCAGCTCATTTTTTAACCAATAGGCCGAAATCGGCAAAATCCCTT
ATAAATCAAAAGAATAGACCGAGATAGGGT
[37 nt withheld, positions 4931-4967]
AAAGAACGTGGACTCCAACGTCAAAGG
[49 nt withheld, positions 4995-5043]
T
[91 nt withheld, positions 5045-5135]
G
[124 nt withheld, positions 5137-5260]
CAGGTGGCACTTTTCGGGGAAATGTGCGCGGAACCCCTATTTGTTTATTTTTCTAAATACATTCAAATAT
GTATCCGCTCATGAGACAATAACCCTGATAAATGCTTCAATAATATTGAAAAAGGAAGAGTCCTGAGGCG
GAAAGAACCAGCTGTGGAATGTGTGTCAGTTAGGGTGTGGAAAGTCCCCAGGCTCCCCAGCAGGCAGAAG
TATGCAAAGCATGCATCTCAATTAGTCAGCAACCAGGTGTGGAAAGTCCCCAGGCTCCCCAGCAGGCAGA
AGTATGCAAAGCATGCATCTCAATTAGTCAGCAACCATAGTCCCGCCCCTAACTCCGCCCATCCCGCCCC
TAACTCCGCCCAGTTCCGCCCATTCTCCGCCCCATGGCTGACTAATTTTTTTTATTTATGCAGAGGCCGA
GGCCGCCTCGGCCTCTGAGCTATTCCAGAAGTAGTGAGGAGGCTTTTTTGGAGGCCTAGGCTTTTGCAAA
GATCGATCAAGAGACAGGATGAGGATCGTTTCGCATGATTGAACAAGATGGATTGCACGCAGGTTCTCCG
GCCGCTTGGGTGGAGAGGCTATTCGGCTATGACTGGGCACAACAGACAATCGGCTGCTCTGATGCCGCCG
TGTTCCGGCTGTCAGCGCAGGGGCGCCCGGTTCTTTTTGTCAAGACCGACCTGTCCGGTGCCCTGAATGA
ACTGCAAGACGAGGCAGCGCGGCTATCGTGGCTGGCCACGACGGGCGTTCCTTGCGCAGCTGTGCTCGAC
GTTGTCACTGAAGCGGGAAGGGACTGGCTGCTATTGGGCGAAGTGCCGGGGCAGGATCTCCTGTCATCTC
ACCTTGCTCCTGCCGAGAAAGTATCCATCATGGCTGATGCAATGCGGCGGCTGCATACGCTTGATCCGGC
TACCTGCCCATTCGACCACCAAGCGAAACATCGCATCGAGCGAGCACGTACTCGGATGGAAGCCGGTCTT
GTCGATCAGGATGATCTGGACGAAGAGCATCAGGGGCTCGCGCCAGCCGAACTGTTCGCCAGGCTCAAGG
CGAGCATGCCCGACGGCGAGGATCTCGTCGTGACCCATGGCGATGCCTGCTTGCCGAATATCATGGTGGA
AAATGGCCGCTTTTCTGGATTCATCGACTGTGGCCGGCTGGGTGTGGCGGACCGCTATCAGGACATAGCG
TTGGCTACCCGTGATATTGCTGAAGAGCTTGGCGGCGAATGGGCTGACCGCTTCCTCGTGCTTTACGGTA
TCGCCGCTCCCGATTCGCAGCGCATCGCCTTCTATCGCCTTCTTGACGAGTTCTTCTGAGCGGGACTCTG
GGGTTCGAAATGACCGACCAAGCGACGCCCAACCTGCCATCACGAGATTTCGATTCCACCGCCGCCTTCT
ATGAAAGGTTGGGCTTCGGAATCGTTTTCCGGGACGCCGGCTGGATGATCCTCCAGCGCGGGGATCTCAT
GCTGGAGTTCTTCGCCCACCCTAGGGGGAGGCTAACTGAAACACGGAAGGAGACAATACCGGAAGGAACC
CGCGCTATGACGGCAATAAAAAGACAGAATAAAACGCACGGTGTTGGGTCGTTTGTTCATAAACGCGGGG
TTCGGTCCCAGGGCTGGCACTCTGTCGATACCCCACCGAGACCCCATTGGGGCCAATACGCCCGCGTTTC
TTCCTTTTCCCCACCCCACCCCCCAAGTTCGGGTGAAGGCCCAGGGCTCGCAGCCAACGTCGGGGCGGCA
GGCCCTGCCATAGCCTCAGGTTACTCATATATACTTTAGATTGATTTAAAACTTCATTTTTAATTTAAAA
GGATCTAGGTGAAGATCCTTTTTGATAATCTCATGACCAAAATCCCTTAACGTGAGTTTTCGTTCCACTG
AGCGTCAGACCCCGTAGAAAAGATCAAAGGATCTTCTTGAGATCCTTTTTTTCTGCGCGTAATCTGCTGC
TTGCAAACAAAAAAACCACCGCTACCAGCGGTGGTTTGTTTGCCGGATCAAGAGCTACCAACTCTTTTTC
CGAAGGTAACTGGCTTCAGCAGAGCGCAGATACCAAATACTGTTCTTCTAGTGTAGCCGTAGTTAGGCCA
CCACTTCAAGAACTCTGTAGCACCGCCTACATACCTCGCTCTGCTAATCCTGTTACCAGTGGCTGCTGCC
AGTGGCGATAAGTCGTGTCTTACCGGGTTGGACTCAAGACGATAGTTACCGGATAAGGCGCAGCGGTCGG
GCTGAACGGGGGGTTCGTGCACACAGCCCAGCTTGGAGCGAACGACCTACACCGAACTGAGATACCTACA
GCGTGAGCTATGAGAAAGCGCCACGCTTCCCGAAGGGAGAAAGGCGGACAGGTATCCGGTAAGCGGCAGG
GTCGGAACAGGAGAGCGCACGAGGGAGCTTCCAGGGGGAAACGCCTGGTATCTTTATAGTCCTGTCGGGT
TTCGCCACCTCTGACTTGAGCGTCGATTTTTGTGATGCTCGTCAGGGGGGCGGAGCCTATGGAAAAACGC
CAGCAACGCGGCCTTTTTACGGTTCCTGGCCTTTTGCTGGCCTTTTGCTCACATGTTCTTTCCTGCGTTA
TCCCCTGATTCTGTGGATAACCGTATTACCGCCATGCATTAG
